>Addgene plasmid #42038 | pmyc-GFP-TNRC6A-del.GW-II-NES-mut | depositor full sequence | sequence record 56799 | pmyc-GFP-TNRC6A-del.GW-II-NES-mut sequence 11068 bps
GACGGATCGGGAGATCTCCCGATCCCCTATGGTGCACTCTCAGTACAATCTGCTCTGATGCCGCATAGTT
AAGCCAGTATCTGCTCCCTGCTTGTGTGTTGGAGGTCGCTGAGTAGTGCGCGAGCAAAATTTAAGCTACA
ACAAGGCAAGGCTTGACCGACAATTGCATGAAGAATCTGCTTAGGGTTAGGCGTTTTGCGCTGCTTCGCG
ATGTACGGGCCAGATATACGCGTTGACATTGATTATTGACTAGTTATTAATAGTAATCAATTACGGGGTC
ATTAGTTCATAGCCCATATATGGAGTTCCGCGTTACATAACTTACGGTAAATGGCCCGCCTGGCTGACCG
CCCAACGACCCCCGCCCATTGACGTCAATAATGACGTATGTTCCCATAGTAACGCCAATAGGGACTTTCC
ATTGACGTCAATGGGTGGAGTATTTACGGTAAACTGCCCACTTGGCAGTACATCAAGTGTATCATATGCC
AAGTACGCCCCCTATTGACGTCAATGACGGTAAATGGCCCGCCTGGCATTATGCCCAGTACATGACCTTA
TGGGACTTTCCTACTTGGCAGTACATCTACGTATTAGTCATCGCTATTACCATGGTGATGCGGTTTTGGC
AGTACATCAATGGGCGTGGATAGCGGTTTGACTCACGGGGATTTCCAAGTCTCCACCCCATTGACGTCAA
TGGGAGTTTGTTTTGGCACCAAAATCAACGGGACTTTCCAAAATGTCGTAACAACTCCGCCCCATTGACG
CAAATGGGCGGTAGGCGTGTACGGTGGGAGGTCTATATAAGCAGAGCTCTCTGGCTAACTAGAGAACCCA
CTGCTTACTGGCTTATCGAAATTAATACGACTCACTATAGGGAGACCCAAGCTGGCTAGCCCACCAATGG
AACAAAAACTCATCTCAGAAGAGGATCTGTCCGGCGGCATGGTGAGCAAGGGCGAGGAGCTGTTCACCGG
GGTGGTGCCCATCCTGGTCGAGCTGGACGGCGACGTAAACGGCCACAAGTTCAGCGTGTCCGGCGAGGGC
GAGGGCGATGCCACCTACGGCAAGCTGACCCTGAAGTTCATCTGCACCACCGGCAAGCTGCCCGTGCCCT
GGCCCACCCTCGTGACCACCCTGACCTACGGCGTGCAGTGCTTCAGCCGCTACCCCGACCACATGAAGCA
GCACGACTTCTTCAAGTCCGCCATGCCCGAAGGCTACGTCCAGGAGCGCACCATCTTCTTCAAGGACGAC
GGCAACTACAAGACCCGCGCCGAGGTGAAGTTCGAGGGCGACACCCTGGTGAACCGCATCGAGCTGAAGG
GCATCGACTTCAAGGAGGACGGCAACATCCTGGGGCACAAGCTGGAGTACAACTACAACAGCCACAACGT
CTATATCATGGCCGACAAGCAGAAGAACGGCATCAAGGTGAACTTCAAGATCCGCCACAACATCGAGGAC
GGCAGCGTGCAGCTCGCCGACCACTACCAGCAGAACACCCCCATCGGCGACGGCCCCGTGCTGCTGCCCG
ACAACCACTACCTGAGCACCCAGTCCGCCCTGAGCAAAGACCCCAACGAGAAGCGCGATCACATGGTCCT
GCTGGAGTTCGTGACCGCCGCCGGGATCACTCTCGGCATGGACGAGCTGTACAAGAAGCTTATGGATGCT
GATTCTGCCTCCAGTTCTGAATCAGAGAGAAACATCACTATCATGGCTTCAGGGAACACAGGTGGTGAAA
AAGATGGCCTTCGGAATAGCACTGGACTTGGTTCCCAAAACAAGTTTGTAGTTGGTAGCAGCAGCAATAA
TGTGGGCCATGGAAGTAGTACTGGGCCATGGGGTTTTTCCCATGGAGCCATAATAAGCACATGTCAGGTC
TCTGTGGATGCTCCTGAAAGCAAATCTGAAAGTAGCAACAATAGAATGAATGCTTGGGGCACTGTAAGTT
CTTCATCAAATGGAGGGTTAAATCCAAGCACTTTGAATTCAGCTAGCAACCATGGTGCCTGGCCAGTATT
AGAGAACAATGGACTTGCCCTAAAAGGGCCTGTAGGGAGTGGTAGTTCTGGCATTAATATTCAGTGCAGT
ACTATAGGCCAGATGCCTAACAATCAGAGTATTAACTCTAAAGTGAGTGGTGGTTCTACCCATGGTACCT
GGGGAAGCCTTCAGGAAACTTGTGAATCTGAAGTAAGTGGTACACAGAAGGTTTCATTCAGTGGTCAACC
TCAAAATATTACCACTGAAATGACTGGACCAAATAACACTACTAACTTTATGACCTCTAGTTTACCAAAC
TCCGGTTCAGTGCAGAATAATGAGCTGCCTAGTAGTAACACAGGGGCCTGGCGTGTGAGCACAATGAATC
ATCCTCAGATGCAGGCTCCATCAGGTATGAATGGCACTTCCCTTTCTCACCTTAGCAATGGAGAGTCAAA
AAGTGGAGGCTCTTATGGTACTACATGGGGTGCCTATGGTTCTAATTACTCTGGAGACAAATGTTCAGGC
CCTAATGGCCAAGCTAATGGTGACACTGTGAATGCAACTCTAATGCAGCCTGGCGTAAATGGTCCTATGG
GCACTAACTTTCAAGTTAACACAAACAAAGGAGGTGGTGTGTGGGAATCTGGTGCAGCAAACTCCCAGAG
TACATCATGGGGAAGTGGAAATGGCGCAAATTCTGGAGGAAGTCGAAGAGGATGGGGAACCCCTGCACAA
AACACTGGCACTAATTTACCCAGCGTTGAGTGGAACAAACTGCCTAGCAATCAGCATTCCAATGATAGTG
CAAATGGCAATGGTAAGACGTTTACAAATGGATGGAAATCTACTGAGGAAGAGGATCAGGGTTCTGCCAC
ATCTCAGACAAATGAGCAAAGCAGTGTGTGGGCCAAAACAGGAGGTACAGTGGAGAGCGATGGTAGTACA
GAAAGCACTGGACGCCTTGAGGAAAAAGGAACTGGGGAAAGTCAGAGTAGAGACAGAAGAAAAATTGATC
AGCACACATTACTCCAAAGCATTGTAAACAGAACTGACTTAGATCCACGTGTCCTGTCCAACTCTGGTTG
GGGACAGACTCCTATTAAGCAGAATACTGCCTGGGATACAGAAACATCACCTAGAGGGGAACGAAAGACT
GACAATGGGACAGAGGCCTGGGGAAGCTCTGCAACACAGACTTTTAACTCAGGGGCATGTATAGATAAGA
CTAGCCCTAATGGTAATGATACCTCATCTGTATCAGGGTGGGGCGATCCCAAACCTGCTCTGAGGTGGGG
AGATTCCAAAGGCTCAAACTGCCAGGGGGGGTGGGAAGATGATTCTGCTGCTACAGGAATGGTCAAGAGC
AATCAGTGGGGGAATTGCAAAGAGGAGAAGGCTGCATGGAATGACTCGCAAAAGAATAAACAGGGATGGG
GTGATGGACAAAAATCAAGCCAAGGGTGGTCTGTTTCTGCCAGTGATAACTGGGGAGAAACTTCAAGGAA
TAACCATTGGGGTGAGGCCAATAAGAAATCCAGCTCAGGAGGTAGTGACAGTGACAGGTCCGTTTCCGGT
TGGAACGAACTTGGTAAAACTAGTTCTTTCACTTGGGGAAACAACATAAATCCAAATAATTCATCAGGAT
GGGATGAATCTTCTAAACCTACTCCTTCCCAGGGATGGGGAGACCCTCCAAAGTCTAATCAGTCTCTAGG
TTGGGGAGATTCGTCAAAGCCAGTCAGCTCTCCAGACTGGAACAAGCAACAAGACATTGTTGGATCTTGG
GGAATCCCACCAGCTACAGGCAAACCTCCTGGTACAGTCCCAAATGGCAACAGCCGTTCAGACCAGCAAG
CACAGGTACATCAGCTGCTAACGCCTGCAAGTGCCATCTCAAACAAAGAGGCAAGCAGTGGCTCTGGCTG
GGGTGAGCCCTGGGGGGAGCCTTCTACTCCAGCCACAACTGTGGATAATGGTACTTCAGCATGGGGTAAG
CCCATAGACAGTGGTCCCAGCTGGGGGGAACCCATTGCTGCGGCATCCAGCACATCCACGTGGGGCTCCA
GCTCTGTTGGTCCACAAGCATTAAGCAAATCTGGGCCAAAATCTATGCAAGATGGCTGGTGTGGTGATGA
TATGCCATTGCCTGGAAATCGCCCCACTGGCTGGGAAGAGGAAGAGGATGTGGAGATTGGAATGTGGAAT
AGTAATTCATCTCAAGAGCTTAACTCATCTTTAAATTGGCCACCATATACAAAGAAAATGTCATCGAAGG
GTCTGAGTGGCAAAAAAAGGAGAAGGGAAAGGGGAATGATGAAAGGTGGAAACAAACAAGAAGAAGCGTG
GATAAATCCAGCCGTTAAACAGGCTTCAAACGCCAGTGCTTCGAGAGACTCACCAGAGGAAAATGTACAA
AGCAATAAGATGGACCTTTCTGGAGGAATGTTACAAGACAAACGAATGGAGATAGATAAACATAGCCTAA
ATATTGGTGATTACAATCGAACGGTCGGGAAAGGCCCTGGTTCTCGGCCTCAGATTTCCAAAGAGTCTTC
CATGGAGCGCAATCCTTATTTTGATAAGGATGGCATTGTAGCAGATGAATCCCAAAACATGCAGTTTATG
TCCAGTCAAAGCATGAAGCTTCCCCCTTCAAATAGTGCACTACCTAACCAGGCCCTTGGCTCCATAGCAG
GGCTGGGTATGCAAAACTTGAATTCTGTTAGACAGAATGGCAATCCCAGTATGTTTGGTGTTGGAAACAC
AGCAGCACAACCCCGGGGCATGCAGCAGCCTCCAGCACAACCTCTTAGTTCATCTCAGCCTAATCTCCGT
GCTCAAGTGCCTCCTCCATTACTCTCCCCTCAGGTTCCAGTTTCATTGCTGAAGTATGCACCAAACAACG
GTGGCCTGAATCCACTCTTTGGCCCTCAACAGGTAGCCATGCTGAACCAGCTATCCCAGCTAAACCAGCT
TTCTCAGATCTCCCAGTTACAGCGATTGTTAGCGCAGCAGCAAAGGGCGCAGAGTCAGAGAAGCGTGCCT
TCTGGGAACCGGCCGCAGCAAGACCAGCAGGGTCGACCTCTTAGTGTGCAGCAGCAAATGATGCAACAAT
CTCGTCAACTTGATCCAAACCTGTTGGTGAAGCAGCAGACTCCACCATCTCAGCAGCAGCCACTCCATCA
GCCAGCCATGAAGTCTTTCCTTGACAATGTCATGCCCCACACTACACCTGAGCTGCAAAAAGGGCCATCA
CCAATAAATGCTTTCAGCAACTTCCCTATAGGCTTGAACTCAAACTTGAATGTAAATATGGATATGAACA
GTATTAAAGAGCCACAGTCAAGACTAAGGAAGTGGACGACAGTGGACAGCATTTCTGTGAACACATCTTT
GGATCAAAACTCCAGCAAACATGGTGCTATTTCAAGTGGTTTCAGGCTGGAAGAGTCTCCATTTGTTCCC
TATGACTTTATGAACAGCAGTACTTCACCAGCCAGTCCTCCAGGTTCAATAGGAGATGGCTGGCCACGTG
CCAAATCGCCTAACGGCTCTAGCAGTGTTAATTGGCCACCAGAATTTCGTCCTGGTGAGCCATGGAAAGG
TTATCCAAACATTGACCCTGAAACTGACCCTTACGTCACTCCTGGCAGTGTCATAAACAATCTTTCAATT
AATACTGTGCGGGAAGTTGACCACCTCAGGGACAGGAACAGTGGGTCATCCTCATCCTTGAACACCACGC
TGCCTTCAACTAGTGCCTGGTCATCCATTCGTGCCTCCAACTACAACGTTCCCCTCAGCAGTACAGCACA
AAGCACTTCAGCCAGAAATAGTGATTCCAAATTGACATGGTCTCCTGGTTCAGTTACAAACACCTCTCTG
GCTCATGAGCTGTGGAAGGTCCCTTTGCCACCTAAAAACATCACTGCTCCGTCCCGCCCACCTCCGGGAC
TGACTGGTCAGAAGCCACCCTTGTCTACGTGGGATAATTCTCCCCTTCGTATAGGTGGAGGATGGGGAAA
TTCTGACGCCAGATATACCCCAGGTTCCAGCTGGGGTGAGAGCAGCTCAGGGAGAATAACAAATTGGCTT
GTTCTAAAAAACCTTACACCTCAGATCGATGGCTCAACTCTGCGCACTCTGTGCATGCAGCACGGCCCGC
TGATCACATTCCACCTGAACCTCCCTCACGGAAATGCTCTGGTCCGCTACAGTTCAAAAGAAGAGGTAGT
GAAGGCACAAAAGTCTCTGCACATGTGTGTACTGGGGAACACTACTATTCTTGCTGAGTTTGCCAGTGAA
GAGGAGATCAGTCGTTTCTTTGCACAAAGCCAGTCTCTGACCCCTTCTCCCGGCTGGCAGTCTCTCGGGT
CCAGCCAGAGCCGGCTGGGCTCCCTCGACTGTTCCCACTCATTCTCCAGCCGGACCGATCTCAATCACTG
GAATGGTGCTGGGCTGTCGGGAACTAACTGTGGAGACCTTCACGGCACTTCACTCTGGGGGACCCCGCAT
TATTCCACAAGCCTGTGGGGTCCCCCAAGCAGCAGCGACCCCCGAGGAATTAGCAGCCCATCTCCCATTA
ACGCTTTTCTTTCTGTTGACCACCTGGGTGGGGGTGGAGAGTCCATGTAATCTAGAGGGCCCGTTTAAAC
CCGCTGATCAGCCTCGACTGTGCCTTCTAGTTGCCAGCCATCTGTTGTTTGCCCCTCCCCCGTGCCTTCC
TTGACCCTGGAAGGTGCCACTCCCACTGTCCTTTCCTAATAAAATGAGGAAATTGCATCGCATTGTCTGA
GTAGGTGTCATTCTATTCTGGGGGGTGGGGTGGGGCAGGACAGCAAGGGGGAGGATTGGGAAGACAATAG
CAGGCATGCTGGGGATGCGGTGGGCTCTATGGCTTCTGAGGCGGAAAGAACCAGCTGGGGCTCTAGGGGG
TATCCCC
[124 nt withheld, positions 6938-7061]
C
[91 nt withheld, positions 7063-7153]
A
[49 nt withheld, positions 7155-7203]
CCTTTGACGTTGGAGTCCACGTTCTTT
[37 nt withheld, positions 7231-7267]
ACCCTATCTCGGTCTATTCTTTTGATTTATAAGGGATTTTGCCGATTTCGGCCTATTGGTTAAAAAATGA
GCTGATTTAACAAAAATTTAACGCGAATTAATTCTGTGGAATGTGTGTCAGTTAGGGTGTGGAAAGTCCC
CAGGCTCCCCAGCAGGCAGAAGTATGCAAAGCATGCATCTCAATTAGTCAGCAACCAGGTGTGGAAAGTC
CCCAGGCTCCCCAGCAGGCAGAAGTATGCAAAGCATGCATCTCAATTAGTCAGCAACCATAGTCCCGCCC
CTAACTCCGCCCATCCCGCCCCTAACTCCGCCCAGTTCCGCCCATTCTCCGCCCCATGGCTGACTAATTT
TTTTTATTTATGCAGAGGCCGAGGCCGCCTCTGCCTCTGAGCTATTCCAGAAGTAGTGAGGAGGCTTTTT
TGGAGGCCTAGGCTTTTGCAAAAAGCTCCCGGGAGCTTGTATATCCATTTTCGGATCTGATCAAGAGACA
GGATGAGGATCGTTTCGCATGATTGAACAAGATGGATTGCACGCAGGTTCTCCGGCCGCTTGGGTGGAGA
GGCTATTCGGCTATGACTGGGCACAACAGACAATCGGCTGCTCTGATGCCGCCGTGTTCCGGCTGTCAGC
GCAGGGGCGCCCGGTTCTTTTTGTCAAGACCGACCTGTCCGGTGCCCTGAATGAACTGCAGGACGAGGCA
GCGCGGCTATCGTGGCTGGCCACGACGGGCGTTCCTTGCGCAGCTGTGCTCGACGTTGTCACTGAAGCGG
GAAGGGACTGGCTGCTATTGGGCGAAGTGCCGGGGCAGGATCTCCTGTCATCTCACCTTGCTCCTGCCGA
GAAAGTATCCATCATGGCTGATGCAATGCGGCGGCTGCATACGCTTGATCCGGCTACCTGCCCATTCGAC
CACCAAGCGAAACATCGCATCGAGCGAGCACGTACTCGGATGGAAGCCGGTCTTGTCGATCAGGATGATC
TGGACGAAGAGCATCAGGGGCTCGCGCCAGCCGAACTGTTCGCCAGGCTCAAGGCGCGCATGCCCGACGG
CGAGGATCTCGTCGTGACCCATGGCGATGCCTGCTTGCCGAATATCATGGTGGAAAATGGCCGCTTTTCT
GGATTCATCGACTGTGGCCGGCTGGGTGTGGCGGACCGCTATCAGGACATAGCGTTGGCTACCCGTGATA
TTGCTGAAGAGCTTGGCGGCGAATGGGCTGACCGCTTCCTCGTGCTTTACGGTATCGCCGCTCCCGATTC
GCAGCGCATCGCCTTCTATCGCCTTCTTGACGAGTTCTTCTGAGCGGGACTCTGGGGTTCGAAATGACCG
ACCAAGCGACGCCCAACCTGCCATCACGAGATTTCGATTCCACCGCCGCCTTCTATGAAAGGTTGGGCTT
CGGAATCGTTTTCCGGGACGCCGGCTGGATGATCCTCCAGCGCGGGGATCTCATGCTGGAGTTCTTCGCC
CACCCCAACTTGTTTATTGCAGCTTATAATGGTTACAAATAAAGCAATAGCATCACAAATTTCACAAATA
AAGCATTTTTTTCACTGCATTCTAGTTGTGGTTTGTCCAAACTCATCAATGTATCTTATCATGTCTGTAT
ACCGTCGACCTCTAGCTAGAGCTTGGCGTAATCATGGTCATAGCTGTTTCCTGTGTGAAATTGTTATCCG
CTCACAATTCCACACAACATACGAGCCGGAAGCATAAAGTGTAAAGCCTGGGGTGCCTAATGAGTGAGCT
AACTCACATTAATTGCGTTGCGCTCACTGCCCGCTTTCCAGTCGGGAAACCTGTCGTGCCAGCTGCATTA
ATGAATCGGCCAACGCGCGGGGAGAGGCGGTTTGCGTATTGGGCGCTCTTCCGCTTCCTCGCTCACTGAC
TCGCTGCGCTCGGTCGTTCGGCTGCGGCGAGCGGTATCAGCTCACTCAAAGGCGGTAATACGGTTATCCA
CAGAATCAGGGGATAACGCAGGAAAGAACATGTGAGCAAAAGGCCAGCAAAAGGCCAGGAACCGTAAAAA
GGCCGCGTTGCTGGCGTTTTTCCATAGGCTCCGCCCCCCTGACGAGCATCACAAAAATCGACGCTCAAGT
CAGAGGTGGCGAAACCCGACAGGACTATAAAGATACCAGGCGTTTCCCCCTGGAAGCTCCCTCGTGCGCT
CTCCTGTTCCGACCCTGCCGCTTACCGGATACCTGTCCGCCTTTCTCCCTTCGGGAAGCGTGGCGCTTTC
TCATAGCTCACGCTGTAGGTATCTCAGTTCGGTGTAGGTCGTTCGCTCCAAGCTGGGCTGTGTGCACGAA
CCCCCCGTTCAGCCCGACCGCTGCGCCTTATCCGGTAACTATCGTCTTGAGTCCAACCCGGTAAGACACG
ACTTATCGCCACTGGCAGCAGCCACTGGTAACAGGATTAGCAGAGCGAGGTATGTAGGCGGTGCTACAGA
GTTCTTGAAGTGGTGGCCTAACTACGGCTACACTAGAAGAACAGTATTTGGTATCTGCGCTCTGCTGAAG
CCAGTTACCTTCGGAAAAAGAGTTGGTAGCTCTTGATCCGGCAAACAAACCACCGCTGGTAGCGGTTTTT
TTGTTTGCAAGCAGCAGATTACGCGCAGAAAAAAAGGATCTCAAGAAGATCCTTTGATCTTTTCTACGGG
GTCTGACGCTCAGTGGAACGAAAACTCACGTTAAGGGATTTTGGTCATGAGATTATCAAAAAGGATCTTC
ACCTAGATCCTTTTAAATTAAAAATGAAGTTTTAAATCAATCTAAAGTATATATGAGTAAACTTGGTCTG
ACAGTTACCAATGCTTAATCAGTGAGGCACCTATCTCAGCGATCTGTCTATTTCGTTCATCCATAGTTGC
CTGACTCCCCGTCGTGTAGATAACTACGATACGGGAGGGCTTACCATCTGGCCCCAGTGCTGCAATGATA
CCGCGAGACCCACGCTCACCGGCTCCAGATTTATCAGCAATAAACCAGCCAGCCGGAAGGGCCGAGCGCA
GAAGTGGTCCTGCAACTTTATCCGCCTCCATCCAGTCTATTAATTGTTGCCGGGAAGCTAGAGTAAGTAG
TTCGCCAGTTAATAGTTTGCGCAACGTTGTTGCCATTGCTACAGGCATCGTGGTGTCACGCTCGTCGTTT
GGTATGGCTTCATTCAGCTCCGGTTCCCAACGATCAAGGCGAGTTACATGATCCCCCATGTTGTGCAAAA
AAGCGGTTAGCTCCTTCGGTCCTCCGATCGTTGTCAGAAGTAAGTTGGCCGCAGTGTTATCACTCATGGT
TATGGCAGCACTGCATAATTCTCTTACTGTCATGCCATCCGTAAGATGCTTTTCTGTGACTGGTGAGTAC
TCAACCAAGTCATTCTGAGAATAGTGTATGCGGCGACCGAGTTGCTCTTGCCCGGCGTCAATACGGGATA
ATACCGCGCCACATAGCAGAACTTTAAAAGTGCTCATCATTGGAAAACGTTCTTCGGGGCGAAAACTCTC
AAGGATCTTACCGCTGTTGAGATCCAGTTCGATGTAACCCACTCGTGCACCCAACTGATCTTCAGCATCT
TTTACTTTCACCAGCGTTTCTGGGTGAGCAAAAACAGGAAGGCAAAATGCCGCAAAAAAGGGAATAAGGG
CGACACGGAAATGTTGAATACTCATACTCTTCCTTTTTCAATATTATTGAAGCATTTATCAGGGTTATTG
TCTCATGAGCGGATACATATTTGAATGTATTTAGAAAAATAAACAAATAGGGGTTCCGCGCACATTTCCC
CGAAAAGTGCCACCTGACGTC
Features (pLannotate 1.2.2; 21 found; start..end, strand, type, name):
     28..80      -  misc_feature   bom (fragment): basis of mobility region from pBR322
    235..614     +  enhancer       CMV enhancer: human cytomegalovirus immediate early enhancer
    615..818     +  promoter       CMV promoter: human cytomegalovirus (CMV) immediate early promoter
    814..847     +  LTR            5' LTR (truncated) (fragment): truncated 5' long terminal repeat (LTR) from HIV-1
    863..881     +  promoter       T7 promoter: promoter for bacteriophage T7 RNA polymerase
    949..1665    +  CDS            EGFP: EGFP is a basic (constitutively fluorescent) green fluorescent protein published in 1996, derived from Aequorea victoria. It is reported to be a rapidly-maturing weak dimer with moderate acid sensitivity.
   1654..6627    +  CDS            TNRC6A (fragment): TNR6A_HUMAN - Also known as CAGH26, KIAA1460, TNRC6. Experimental evidence at protein level: Swiss-Prot protein existence level 1. Plays a role in RNA-mediated gene silencing by both micro- RNAs (miRNAs) and short interfering RNAs (siRNAs). Required for miRNA- dependent repression of translation and for siRNA-dependent endonucleolytic cleavage of complementary mRNAs by argonaute family proteins. As a scaffolding protein, associates with argonaute proteins bound to partially complementary mRNAs, and can simultaneously recruit CCR4-NOT and PAN deadenylase complexes. From Homo sapiens (Human).
   6668..6892    +  polyA_signal   bGH poly(A) signal: bovine growth hormone polyadenylation signal
   6896..6917    +  promoter       SV40 promoter (fragment): SV40 enhancer and early promoter
   6938..7366    +  rep_origin     f1 ori (sequence partly withheld): f1 bacteriophage origin of replication; arrow indicates direction of (+) strand synthesis
   7380..7709    +  promoter       SV40 promoter: SV40 enhancer and early promoter
   7776..8567    +  CDS            neo: KKA2_KLEPN - Also known as kan, nptII. Experimental evidence at protein level: Swiss-Prot protein existence level 1. Resistance to kanamycin, neomycin, paromomycin, ribostamycin, butirosin and gentamicin B. From Klebsiella pneumoniae.
   8591..8749    +  CDS            ble (fragment): BLE_KLEPN - Experimental evidence at protein level: Swiss-Prot protein existence level 1. Binding protein with a strong affinity to the bleomycin family of antibiotics. Binds to CL990; an antimitotic-antibiotic compound. From Klebsiella pneumoniae.
   8744..8865    +  polyA_signal   SV40 poly(A) signal: SV40 polyadenylation signal
   8936..8958    -  protein_bind   lac operator (fragment): The lac repressor binds to the lac operator to inhibit transcription in E. coli. This inhibition can be relieved by adding lactose or isopropyl-β-D-thiogalactopyranoside (IPTG). lac repressor encoded by lacI
   8962..8992    -  promoter       lac promoter: promoter for the E. coli lac operon
   9007..9028    -  protein_bind   CAP binding site: CAP binding activates transcription in the presence of cAMP. E. coli catabolite activator protein
   9041..9133    -  CDS            lacI (fragment): lac repressor; lacI; The lac repressor binds to the lac operator to inhibit transcription in E. coli. This inhibition can be relieved by adding lactose or isopropyl-β-D-thiogalactopyranoside (IPTG).
   9316..9901    -  rep_origin     ori: high-copy-number ColE1/pMB1/pBR322/pUC origin of replication
  10072..10932   -  CDS            AmpR: β-lactamase; bla; confers resistance to ampicillin, carbenicillin, and related antibiotics
  10933..11037   -  promoter       AmpR promoter: bla
