[The description below was written by a language model from this plasmid's Addgene catalogue record and pLannotate feature annotations shown in this document.]
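Description:
pmyc-GFP-TNRC6A-del.GW-II-NES-mut is a mammalian expression plasmid of about 11.1 kb built on the pcDNA3.1 backbone. It encodes a mutant form of human TNRC6A (also called GW182) fused at its N terminus to a Myc epitope and EGFP. Expression is driven by the CMV immediate-early enhancer and promoter and terminated by the bovine growth hormone polyadenylation signal. A T7 promoter lies just upstream of the coding region. The insert was placed between NheI and XbaI sites, both of which are retained. In the feature table, EGFP is followed directly by the long TNRC6A reading frame. The short Myc tag is not annotated separately, although the catalogue lists it. In bacteria the plasmid replicates from a high-copy ColE1/pUC-type origin and is selected with ampicillin through the β-lactamase gene; an f1 origin is also present. An SV40 early promoter drives a neomycin phosphotransferase cassette with an SV40 poly(A) signal, which allows G418 selection of transfected mammalian cells.

TNRC6A is a scaffold protein that binds Argonaute proteins and acts in microRNA- and siRNA-mediated gene silencing. This variant carries two changes: a deletion of amino acids 716–772, and four alanine substitutions (F951A, F955A, I958A and F960A). Going by the construct name, the deletion removes the GW-II region and the substitutions disrupt a nuclear export signal (NES). The EGFP fusion allows the protein's subcellular distribution to be followed by fluorescence, and the Myc tag allows antibody-based detection or pull-down. The associated publication concerns TNRC6A as a navigator of Argonaute for microRNA-mediated silencing in the nucleus. In that context, the construct is suited to testing how these two regions affect nuclear–cytoplasmic localisation and Argonaute-related function.
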