Addgene plasmid #42038: pmyc-GFP-TNRC6A-del.GW-II-NES-mut
Depositing lab: Kumiko Ui-Tei. Depositing organization: The University of Tokyo. Publication: Human TNRC6A is an Argonaute-navigator protein for microRNA-mediated gene silencing in the nucleus. Nishi K, Nishi A, Nagasawa T, Ui-Tei K. RNA. 2013 Jan;19(1):17-35. doi: 10.1261/rna.034769.112. Epub 2012 Nov 13. PubMed 23150874.
Backbone
  Vector backbone: pcDNA3.1
  Backbone size w/o insert (bp): 5338
  Total vector size (bp): 11068
  Vector type: Mammalian Expression
  Selectable markers: Neomycin (select with G418)
Growth in bacteria
  Bacterial resistance: Ampicillin, 100 μg/mL
  Growth temperature: 37°C
  Growth strain: DH5alpha
  Copy number: High Copy
Gene/Insert
  Gene/Insert name: TNRC6A (alt name: GW182)
  Species: H. sapiens (human)
  Mutation: deleted aa716-772, F951A, F955A, I958A, F960A
  GenBank ID: AAK62026.1
  Entrez Gene: TNRC6A (a.k.a. CAGH26, FAME6, GW1, GW182, TNRC6)
  Promoter: CMV
  Tag / fusion protein: Myc (N terminal on insert); EGFP (N terminal on insert)
  Cloning method: Restriction Enzyme; 5′ cloning site NheI (not destroyed); 3′ cloning site XbaI (not destroyed)
  Sequencing primers: 5′ CGCAAATGGGCGGTAGGCGTG
Terms and licenses: Academic/Nonprofit Terms; Industry Terms: Not Available to Industry
How to cite: pmyc-GFP-TNRC6A-del.GW-II-NES-mut was a gift from Kumiko Ui-Tei (Addgene plasmid # 42038 ; http://n2t.net/addgene:42038 ; RRID:Addgene_42038)
