>Addgene plasmid #42038 | pmyc-GFP-TNRC6A-del.GW-II-NES-mut | addgene partial sequence | sequence record 59664 | EGFP-C 5'-CATGGTCCTGCTGGAGTTCGTG-3'
GGACGAGCTGTACAAGTCCGGCGGCAAGCTTATGGATGCTGATTCTGCCTCCAGTTCTGAATCAGAGAGA
AACATCACTATCATGGCTTCAGGGAACACAGGTGGTGAAAAAGATGGCCTTCGGAATAGCACTGGACTTG
GTTCCCAAAACAAGTTTGTAGTTGGTAGCAGCAGCAATAATGTGGGCCATGGAAGTAGTACTGGGCCATG
GGGTTTTTCCCATGGAGCCATAATAAGCACATGTCAGGTCTCTGTGGATGCTCCTGAAAGCAAATCTGAA
AGTAGCAACAATAGAATGAATGCTTGGGGCACTGTAAGTTCTTCATCAAATGGAGGGTTAAATCCAAGCA
CTTTGAATTCAGCTAGCAACCATGGTGCCTGGCCAGTATTAGAGAACAATGGACTTGCCCTAAAAGGGCC
TGTAGGGAGTGGTAGTTCTGGCATTAATATTCAGTGCAGTACTATAGGCCAGATGCCTAACAATCAGAGT
ATTAACTCTAAAGTGAGTGGTGGTTCTACCCATGGTACCTGGGGAAGCCTTCAGGAAACTTGTGAATCTG
AAGTAAGTGGTACACAGAAGGTTTCATTCAGTGGTCAACCTCAAAATATTACCACTGAAATGACTGGACC
AAATAACACTACTAACTTTATGACCTCTAGTTTACCAAACTCCGGTTCAGTGCAGAATAATGAGCTGCCT
AGTAGTAACACAGGGGCCTGGCGTGTGAGCACAATGAATCATCCTCAGATGCAGGCTCCATCAGGTATGA
ATGGCACTTCCCTTTCTCACCTTAGCAATGGAGAGTCAAAAAGTGGAGGCTCTTATGGTACTAC
