>Addgene plasmid #42038 | pmyc-GFP-TNRC6A-del.GW-II-NES-mut | addgene partial sequence | sequence record 60133 | CMV-F 5'-CGCAAATGGGCGGTAGGCGTG-3'
CAGAGCTCTCTGGCTAACTAGAGAACCCACTGCTTACTGGCTTATCGAAATTAATACGACTCACTATAGG
GAGACCCAAGCTGGCTAGCCCACCATGGAACAAAAACTCATCTCAGAAGAGGATCTGTCCGGCGGCATGG
TGAGCAAGGGCGAGGAGCTGTTCACCGGGGTGGTGCCCATCCTGGTCGAGCTGGACGGCGACGTAAACGG
CCACAAGTTCAGCGTGTCCGGCGAGGGCGAGGGCGATGCCACCTACGGCAAGCTGACCCTGAAGTTCATC
TGCACCACCGGCAAGCTGCCCGTGCCCTGGCCCACCCTCGTGACCACCCTGACCTACGGCGTGCAGTGCT
TCAGCCGCTACCCCGACCACATGAAGCAGCACGACTTCTTCAAGTCCGCCATGCCCGAAGGCTACGTCCA
GGAGCGCACCATCTTCTTCAAGGACGACGGCAACTACAAGACCCGCGCCGAGGTGAAGTTCGAGGGCGAC
ACCCTGGTGAACCGCATCGAGCTGAAGGGCATCGACTTCAAGGAGGACGGCAACATCCTGGGGCACAAGC
TGGAGTACAACTACAACAGCCACAACGTCTATATCATGGCCGACAAGCAGAAGAACGGCATCAAGGTGAA
CTTCAAGATCCGCCACAACATCGAGGACGGCAGCGTGCAGCTCGCCGACCACTACCAGCAGAACACCCCC
ATCGGCGACGGCCCCGTGCTGCTGCCCGACAACCACTACCTGAGCACCCAGTCCGCCCTGAGCAAAGACC
CCAACGAGAAGCGCGATCACATGGTCCTGCTGGAGTTCGTGACCGCCGCCGGGATCACTCTCGGCATGGA
CGAGCTGTACAAGTCCGGCGGCAAGCTTATGGATGCTGATTCTGCCTCCAGTTCTGAATCAGAGAGAAAC
ATCACTATCATGGCTTCAGGGAACACAGGTGGTGAAAAAGATGGCCTTCGGAATA
