>Addgene plasmid #42038 | pmyc-GFP-TNRC6A-del.GW-II-NES-mut | addgene partial sequence | sequence record 60134 | hTNRC6A-R1 5'-GGAAATCTGAGGCCGAGAAC-3'
GATTGTAATCACCAATATTTAGGCTATGTTTATCTATCTCCATTCGTTTGTCTTGTAACATTCCTCCAGA
AAGGTCCATCTTATTGCTTTGTACATTTTCCTCTGGTGAGTCTCTCGAAGCACTGGCGTTTGAAGCCTGT
TTAACGGCTGGATTTATCCACGCTTCTTCTTGTTTGTTTCCACCTTTCATCATTCCCCTTTCCCTTCTCC
TTTTTTTGCCACTCAGACCCTTCGATGACATTTTCTTTGTATATGGTGGCCAATTTAAAGATGAGTTAAG
CTCTTGAGATGAATTACTATTCCACATTCCAATCTCCACATCCTCTTCCTCTTCCCAGCCAGTGGGGCGA
TTTCCAGGCAATGGCATATCATCACCACACCAGCCATCTTGCATAGATTTTGGCCCAGATTTGCTTAATG
CTTGTGGACCAACAGAGCTGGAGCCCCACGTGGATGTGCTGGATGCCGCAGCAATGGGTTCCCCCCAGCT
GGGACCACTGTCTATGGGCTTACCCCATGCTGAAGTACCATTATCCACAGTTGTGGCTGGAGTAGAAGGC
TCCCCCCAGGGCTCACCCCAGCCAGAGCCACTGCTTGCCTCTTTGTTTGAGATGGCACTTGCAGGCGTTA
GCAGCTGATGTACCTGTGCTTGCTGGTCTGAACGGCTGTTGCCATTTGGGACTGTACCAGGAGGTTTGCC
TGTAGCTGGTGGGATTCCCCAAGATCCAACAATGTCTTGTTGCTTGTTCCAGTCTGGAGAGCTGACTGGC
TTTGACGAATCTCCCCAACCTAGAGACTGATTAGACTTTGGAGGGTCTCCCCATCC
