>Addgene plasmid #42038 | pmyc-GFP-TNRC6A-del.GW-II-NES-mut | addgene partial sequence | sequence record 60135 | hTNRC6A-F1 5'-atgagcaaagcagtgtgtgg-3'
AGCGATGGTAGTACAGAAAGCACTGGACGCCTTGAGGAAAAAGGAACTGGGGAAAGTCAGAGTAGAGACA
GAAGAAAAATTGATCAGCACACATTACTCCAAAGCATTGTAAACAGAACTGACTTAGATCCACGTGTCCT
GTCCAACTCTGGTTGGGGACAGACTCCTATTAAGCAGAATACTGCCTGGGATACAGAAACATCACCTAGA
GGGGAACGAAAGACTGACAATGGGACAGAGGCCTGGGGAAGCTCTGCAACACAGACTTTTAACTCAGGGG
CATGTATAGATAAGACTAGCCCTAATGGTAATGATACCTCATCTGTATCAGGGTGGGGCGATCCCAAACC
TGCTCTGAGGTGGGGAGATTCCAAAGGCTCAAACTGCCAGGGGGGGTGGGAAGATGATTCTGCTGCTACA
GGAATGGTCAAGAGCAATCAGTGGGGGAATTGCAAAGAGGAGAAGGCTGCATGGAATGACTCGCAAAAGA
ATAAACAGGGATGGGGTGATGGACAAAAATCAAGCCAAGGGTGGTCTGTTTCTGCCAGTGATAACTGGGG
AGAAACTTCAAGGAATAACCATTGGGGTGAGGCCAATAAGAAATCCAGCTCAGGAGGTAGTGACAGTGAC
AGGTCCGTTTCCGGTTGGAACGAACTTGGTAAAACTAGTTCTTTCACTTGGGGAAACAACATAAATCCAA
ATAATTCATCAGGATGGGATGAATCTTCTAAACCTACTCCTTCCCAGGGATGGGGAGACCCTCCAAAGTC
TAATCAGTCTCTAGGTTGGGGAGATTCGTCAAAGCCAGTCAGCTCTCCAGACTGGAACAAGCAACAAGAC
ATTGTTGGATCTTGGGGAATCCCAC
